Addgene plasmid #170908: pGREAT20
Purpose: GoldenBraid Double Transcriptional Unit - pCmYLCV911_E-Luc_AtHSP18.2t+pNOS_Red-F_NOSt
Depositing lab: Markita Landry. Depositing organization: University of California, Berkeley. Publication: A Ratiometric Dual Color Luciferase Reporter for Fast Characterization of Transcriptional Regulatory Elements in Plants. Gonzalez-Grandio E, Demirer GS, Ma W, Brady S, Landry MP. ACS Synth Biol. 2021 Sep 14. doi: 10.1021/acssynbio.1c00248. PubMed 34520169.
Backbone
  Vector backbone: pDGB1_omega1
  Backbone manufacturer: Diego Orzaez Lab
  Backbone size w/o insert (bp): 2925
  Vector type: Plant Expression, Luciferase, Synthetic Biology
Growth in bacteria
  Bacterial resistance: Spectinomycin, 50 μg/mL
  Growth temperature: 37°C
  Growth strain: DH5alpha
  Copy number: High Copy
Gene/Insert
  Gene/Insert name: E-Luc (alt name: Enhanced beetle luciferase)
  Species: Pyrearinus termitilluminans (E-Luc) and Luciola curciata (Red-F)
  Insert size (bp): 4804
  Mutation: c.375C>T silent mutation to remove BbsI site (E-Luc), p.S286Y Red mutant (RedF)
  Promoter: pCmYLCV911
  Cloning method: Restriction Enzyme; 5′ cloning site Esp3I (destroyed during cloning); 3′ cloning site Esp3I (destroyed during cloning)
  Sequencing primers: 5′ GGGAAACGCCTGGTATCTTT; 3′ CCGATCCCCGGAATTAGATC
Terms and licenses: Academic/Nonprofit Terms; Industry Terms: Not Available to Industry
Depositor comments: Encodes both E-Luc and Red-F transcriptional units. Insert can be excised by BsaI digestion. Requires pSOUP for replication in agrobacterium . Please visit https://www.biorxiv.org/content/10.1101/2021.05.26.443018v2 to read the preprint on bioRxiv
How to cite: pGREAT20 was a gift from Markita Landry (Addgene plasmid # 170908 ; http://n2t.net/addgene:170908 ; RRID:Addgene_170908)
