[The description below was written by a language model from this plasmid's Addgene catalogue record and pLannotate feature annotations shown in this document.]
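Description:
pGREAT20 is a plant binary vector from the GoldenBraid modular cloning system, built in the pDGB1_omega1 backbone and carrying two luciferase transcriptional units between T-DNA borders. It is maintained in E. coli at high copy through a ColE1/pUC-type origin and selected with spectinomycin via the aadA gene. The backbone also carries the pSa origin, which on its own is insufficient for maintenance in Agrobacterium, so the depositor notes that the helper plasmid pSOUP is required for replication there. Nopaline-type left and right border repeats flank the payload, allowing Agrobacterium-mediated delivery into plant cells.

The roughly 4.8 kb insert is a ratiometric dual-colour reporter. In the first unit, the pCmYLCV911 promoter drives E-Luc, an enhanced beetle luciferase from Pyrearinus termitilluminans carrying a silent change that removes a BbsI site, and transcription ends at the Arabidopsis HSP18.2 terminator. In the second unit, the nopaline synthase promoter drives Red-F, an S286Y red-shifted mutant of Luciola cruciata firefly luciferase, followed by the NOS terminator. The automated feature table identifies the HSP terminator and the whole NOS–Red-F–NOS unit. It does not annotate the CmYLCV promoter or the E-Luc coding sequence, which presumably occupy the unannotated region upstream of the HSP terminator. Several short hits, such as the dU6-3, AmpR promoter and GmR fragments, are likely incidental or backbone remnants.

Because the two luciferases emit at distinguishable wavelengths, one signal can be normalised to the other within a single construct, supporting rapid characterisation of plant transcriptional regulatory elements. The Esp3I sites used for assembly were destroyed, but the insert can be released with BsaI for further GoldenBraid assembly.
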