Features (pLannotate 1.2.2; 14 found; start..end, strand, type, name):
   1225..1241    -  promoter       dU6-3 promoter (fragment): RNA polymerase III promoter for Drosophila U6-3 snRNA (Port et al., 2014)
   2122..2370    +  terminator     HSP terminator: efficient transcription terminator from the Arabidopsis thaliana heat shock protein 18.2 gene (Nagaya et al., 2010)
   2461..2640    +  promoter       NOS promoter: nopaline synthase promoter
   2699..4318    +  CDS            LUCI_LUCCR: Experimental evidence at protein level: Swiss-Prot protein existence level 1. Produces green light with a wavelength of 544 nm. From Luciola cruciata (Japanese firefly) (Genji firefly).
   4345..4597    +  terminator     NOS terminator: nopaline synthase terminator and poly(A) signal
   4718..4805    +  promoter       AmpR promoter (fragment): bla
   4839..4863    +  misc_feature   RB T-DNA repeat: right border repeat from nopaline C58 T-DNA
   4954..5542    -  rep_origin     ori: high-copy-number ColE1/pMB1/pBR322/pUC origin of replication
   5716..6504    -  CDS            aadA: S3AD_ECOLX - Experimental evidence at protein level: Swiss-Prot protein existence level 1. Mediates bacterial resistance to the antibiotics streptomycin and spectinomycin. From Escherichia coli.
   6511..6567    -  CDS            GmR (fragment): gentamycin acetyltransferase; aacC1; confers resistance to gentamycin
   6743..6766    -  promoter       Pc promoter (fragment): intI1 (promoter lies within the coding sequence); class 1 integron promoter
   7042..7143    +  CDS            TRA2_ECOLX (fragment): Protein predicted: Swiss-Prot protein existence level 4. Required for transposition of transposon Tn903. From Escherichia coli.
   7148..7583    +  rep_origin     pSa ori: origin of replication from bacterial plasmid pSa
   7710..3       +  misc_feature   LB T-DNA repeat (across the origin): left border repeat from nopaline C58 T-DNA (truncated)
>Addgene plasmid #170908 | pGREAT20 | addgene full sequence | sequence record 334488 | Addgene NGS Result
TAACGGATCCGGTCTCAGGAGTGGCAGACATACTGTCCCACAAATGAAGATGGAATCTGTAAAAGAAAAC
GCGTGAAATAATGCGTCTGACAAAGGTTAGGTCGGCTGCCTTTAATCAATACCAAAGTGGTCCCTACCAC
GATGGAAAAACTGTGCAGTCGGTTTGGCTTTTTCTGACGAACAAATAAGATTCGTGGCCGACAGGTGGGG
GTCCACCATGTGAAGGCATCTTCAGACTCCAATAATGGAGCAATGACGTAAGGGCTTACGAAATAAGTAA
GGGTAGTTTGGGAAATGTCCACTCACCCGTCAGTCTATAAATACTTAGCCCCTCCCTCATTGTTAAGGGA
GCAAAATCTCAGAGAGATAGTCCTAGAGAGAGAAAGAGAGCAAGTAGCCTAGAAGTAGTCAAGGCGGCGA
AGTATTCAGGCAGGTGGCCAGGAAGAAGAAAAGCCAAGACGACGAAAACAGGTAAGAGCTAAGCTTAATG
GAGAGAGAGAAGAACGTGGTGTACGGCCCCGAGCCCAAGCACCCTCTGGGCAACTTCACCGCCGGCGAGA
TGCTGTACAACGCTCTGCACAAGCACTCCCACATCCCCCAGGCCATCCTGGACGTGATGGGCAACGAGTC
CCTTTCCTACCAGGAGTTCTTCGACACTACTGTGAAGCTGGGCCAGAGCCTCCAGAACTGTGGCTACAAG
ATGAACGATGTCGTGTCGATCTGTGCAGAGAACAACAAGAGATTCTTCATCCCCATCATCTCCGCCTGGT
ACATCGGCATGGTGGTGGCCCCTGTGAACGAGGACTATATCCCAGACGAGCTGTGTAAAGTGACCGGCAT
CTCCAAGCCGATCCTGGTCTTTACCACTAGGAAGATCCTGCCTAAGGTTTTGGAGGTTAAAGACAGAACC
AACTACATAAAGAGGATCATCATACTGGACTCTGAAGAGAACCTGCTGGGCTGCGAGAGCCTGCACAACT
TCATGTCCAGGTACTCCGACAACAACCTCCAAACATTCAAGCCTCTGCACTACGACCCTGTGGACCAGGT
AGCCGCCATCCTGTGCTCCTCCGGCACAACCGGCCTGCCTAAAGGCGTGATGCAGACCCACAGGAACATC
TGTGTGAGACTCACACACGCATCTGACCCCAGAGTGGGTACACAACTCATCCCCGGCGTATCCGTGCTGG
CCTACCTGCCATTCTTCCACGCCTTCGGCTTCAGTATCAACCTGGGCTATTTCATGGTGGGCCTGAGAGT
GGTGATGCTCCGAAGGTTTAACCAGGAGGTGTTCCTGAAGGCCATCCAGGACTACGAGGTGAGGAGCGTG
ATCAACGTTCCCTCCACAATCCTGTTCCTGTCCAAGAGCCCTCTGGTGGACAAGTACGACCTATCCACCC
TGGCGGAGCTGTGCTGTGGAGCCGCTCCTCTGGCGAAGGAGGTGGCCGAGATCGCCGTGAAGAGGCTGAA
CCTGCCAGGGATACGGTGTGGCTACGGTCTAACAGAGTCTACCTCCGCCAACATCCATACTCTGCACAAC
GAGTTCAAGTCCGGCTCCCTGGGCAAGGTGACACCTTACATGGCCGCCAAGATCATCGACAGGAACACCG
GCGAGGCCCTGGGTCCAAACCAGGTGGGCGAGCTGTGCATCTGGGGACCTATGGTAACAAAAGGCTATGT
GAACAACCCACAGGCTACTAAGGAGGCCATCGACGACGACGGCTGGCTGCACTCTGGCGACTTCGGCTAC
TACGACGAGGACGAGTATTTCTACATCGTGGACCGGTACAAGGAGCTGATCAAATACAAGGGCTATCAGG
TCGCCCCTGTGGAGCTGGAGGAGATCCTCCTTCAGCACCCAGGCATCAGGGACGTGGCCGTCGTGGGTAT
CCCTGACATCGAGGCCGGCGAGCTGCCAGCCGGCTTCGTGGTGAAGCAGCCCGGCGCCCAACTCACCGCT
AAGGAGGTGTACGACTTCCTGGCCCAGAGGGTGTCTCACTCCAAGTACCTGAGGGGCGGCGTAAGGTTCG
TGGACTCTATCCCCAGGAACGTGACAGGCAAGATTAGTCGAAAAGAGCTGAGGGAGGCCCTGATGGAGAA
GGCTTCTAAGCTGTAAGCTTATATGAAGATGAAGATGAAATATTTGGTGTGTCAAATAAAAAGCTTGTGT
GCTTAAGTTTGTGTTTTTTTCTTGGCTTGTTGTGTTATGAATTTGTGGCTTTTTCTAATATTAAATGAAT
GTAAGATCTCATTATAATGAATAAACAAATGTTTCTATAATCCATTGTGAATGTTTTGTTGGATCTCTTC
TGCAGCATATAACTACTGTATGTGCTATGGTATGGACTATGGAATATGATTAAAGATAAGCGCTGTCAGG
AGATACATGAGAATTAAGGGAGTCACGGTATGACCCCCGCCGATGACGCGGGACAAGCCGTTTTACGTTT
GGAACTGACAGAACCGCAACGTTGAAGGAGCCACTGAGCCGCGGGTTTCTGGAGTTTAATGAGCTAAGCA
CATACGTCAGAAACCATTATTGCGCGTTCAAAAGTCGCCTAAGGTCACTATCAGCTAGCAAATATTTCTT
GTCAAAAATGCTCCACTGACGTTCCATAAATTCCCCTCGGTATCCAATTAGAGTCTCATATTCACTCTCA
ACTCGATCGAGGCAATGGAGAACATGGAGAACGACGAGAACATTGTGGTGGGACCCAAGCCGTTCTACCC
GATCGAGGAGGGTTCCGCTGGCACCCAGCTGCGCAAGTACATGGAGCGCTACGCTAAGCTGGGTGCTATC
GCCTTCACCAACGCCGTGACCGGTGTGGATTACTCCTACGCCGAGTACCTGGAGAAGTCCTGCTGCCTCG
GAAAGGCCCTGCAGAACTACGGTCTGGTCGTGGATGGCCGCATTGCCCTCTGCTCGGAGAACTGCGAGGA
GTTCTTCATTCCCGTGATCGCTGGTCTGTTCATCGGAGTCGGCGTTGCCCCAACCAACGAGATCTACACC
CTGCGCGAGCTGGTCCACAGCCTGGGTATCAGCAAGCCGACCATCGTTTTCTCGAGCAAGAAGGGCCTCG
ACAAGGTTATCACCGTGCAAAAAACCGTCACCACCATCAAGACCATCGTTATCCTGGATTCCAAGGTTGA
CTACCGCGGTTACCAGTGCCTCGACACCTTCATCAAGCGTAACACCCCACCCGGCTTCCAAGCCTCCTCC
TTCAAAACCGTGGAGGTTGATCGCAAGGAGCAGGTGGCCCTGATCATGAACTCCTCCGGCTCCACCGGTC
TGCCAAAGGGCGTGCAGCTGACCCACGAGAACACCGTCACCCGCTTCTCGCATGCCCGTGATCCCATCTA
CGGCAACCAGGTGTCCCCAGGCACCGCCGTCCTGACCGTCGTGCCCCTCCACCACGGCTTCGGCATGTTC
ACCACTCTCGGCTACTTGATCTGCGGCTTCCGTGTGGTGATGCTGACTAAGTTCGACGAGGAGACTTTCC
TCAAGACCCTGCAAGACTACAAGTGCACTTACGTGATCCTGGTGCCGACCCTGTTCGCCATCCTGAACAA
GAGCGAGCTGTTGAACAAATACGACCTGTCGAACCTGGTGGAGATCGCTTCCGGCGGCGCCCCACTGTCG
AAGGAAGTTGGCGAGGCCGTTGCTCGCCGCTTCAACCTGCCCGGCGTCCGTCAGGGTTACGGCCTGACCG
AGACTACCTCGGCTATCATCATCACCCCCGAGGGCGACGATAAGCCCGGCGCTTCCGGCAAGGTTGTTCC
ACTCTTCAAAGCCAAGGTGATCGACCTGGACACCAAGAAGTCCCTGGGTCCCAACCGTCGCGGAGAAGTG
TGCGTCAAGGGCCCCATGCTGATGAAGGGCTACGTCAACAACCCAGAGGCCACCAAGGAGTTGATCGACG
AGGAGGGCTGGCTGCACACTGGTGACATCGGTTACTACGACGAAGAGAAGCACTTCTTCATCGTTGACCG
CCTGAAGTCCTTGATCAAGTACAAGGGCTACCAGGTTCCCCCCGCCGAGCTCGAGAGCGTCCTGCTGCAG
CACCCCTCCATTTTCGATGCCGGAGTGGCCGGTGTCCCCGATCCCGTGGCTGGCGAGCTGCCAGGTGCCG
TCGTCGTGCTGGAGTCCGGCAAGAACATGACCGAGAAGGAAGTGATGGATTACGTGGCCTCGCAAGTGTC
CAACGCCAAGCGCCTGCGCGGCGGCGTGCGCTTCGTGGATGAGGTGCCCAAGGGCCTCACCGGAAAGATC
GACGGTCGCGCTATCCGCGAGATCCTCAAGAAGCCCGTGGCCAAGATGTGAGCTTGGAATGGATCTTCGA
TCCCGATCGTTCAAACATTTGGCAATAAAGTTTCTTAAGATTGAATCCTGTTGCCGGTCTTGCGACGATT
ATCATATAATTTCTGTTGAATTACGTTAAGCATGTAATAATTAACATGTAATGCATGACGTTATTTATGA
GATGGGTTTTTATGATTAGAGTCCCGCAATTATACATTTAATACGCGATAGAAAACAAAATATAGCGCGC
AAACTAGGATAAATTATCGCGCGCGGTGTCATCTATGTTACTAGATCGGGAATTGCCAAGCTAATTCTTG
AAGATGAAAGGGCCTCGTGATACGCCTATTTTTATAGGTTAATGTCATGATAATAATGGTTTCTTAGACG
TCAGGTGGCACTTTTCGGGGAAATGTGCGCGGAACCCCTATTTGTTTATTTTTCTAAATACATTCAAATA
TGTATCCGCTCATGAGACAATAACCCTGATAAATGCTTCAATAATGGGACCGACTCGCGCTGTCATGAGA
CCGGATCCTGACAGGATATATTGGCGGGTAAACTAAGTCGCTGTATGTGTTTGTTTGAGATCTCATGTGA
GCAAAAGGCCAGCAAAAGGCCAGGAACCGTAAAAAGGCCGCGTTGCTGGCGTTTTTCCATAGGCTCCGCC
CCCCTGACGAGCATCACAAAAATCGACGCTCAAGTCAGAGGTGGCGAAACCCGACAGGACTATAAAGATA
CCAGGCGTTTCCCCCTGGAAGCTCCCTCGTGCGCTCTCCTGTTCCGACCCTGCCGCTTACCGGATACCTG
TCCGCCTTTCTCCCTTCGGGAAGCGTGGCGCTTTCTCATAGCTCACGCTGTAGGTATCTCAGTTCGGTGT
AGGTCGTTCGCTCCAAGCTGGGCTGTGTGCACGAACCCCCCGTTCAGCCCGACCGCTGCGCCTTATCCGG
TAACTATCGTCTTGAGTCCAACCCGGTAAGACACGACTTATCGCCACTGGCAGCAGCCACTGGTAACAGG
ATTAGCAGAGCGAGGTATGTAGGCGGTGCTACAGAGTTCTTGAAGTGGTGGCCTAACTACGGCTACACTA
GAAGAACAGTATTTGGTATCTGCGCTCTGCTGAAGCCAGTTACCTTCGGAAGAAGAGTTGGTAGCTCTTG
ATCCGGCAAACAAACCACCGCTGGTAGCGGTGGTTTTTTTGTTTGCAAGCAGCAGATTACGCGCAGAAAA
AAAGGATCTCAAGAAGATCCTTTGATCTTTTCTACGGGGTCTGACGCTCAGTGGAACGAAAACTCACGTT
AAGGGATTTTGGTCATGAGATTATCAAAAAGGATCTTCACCTAGATCCTTTTAAATTAAAAATGAAGTTT
TAAATCAATCTAAAGTATATATGTGTAACATTGGTCTAGTGATTATTTGCCGACTACCTTGGTGATCTCG
CCTTTCACGTAGTGGACAAATTCTTCCAACTGATCTGCGCGCGAGGCCAAGCGATCTTCTTCTTGTCCAA
GATAAGCCTGTCTAGCTTCAAGTATGACGGGCTGATACTGGGCCGGCAGGCGCTCCATTGCCCAGTCGGC
AGCGACATCCTTCGGCGCGATTTTGCCGGTTACTGCGCTGTACCAAATGCGGGACAACGTAAGCACTACA
TTTCGCTCATCACCAGCCCAGTCGGGCGGCGAGTTCCATAGCGTTAAGGTTTCATTTAGCGCCTCAAATA
GATCCTGTTCAGGAACCGGATCAAAGAGTTCCTCCGCCGCTGGACCTACCAAGGCAACGCTATGTTCTCT
TGCTTTTGTCAGCAAGATAGCCAGATCAATGTCGATCGTGGCTGGCTCGAAGATACCTGCAAGAATGTCA
TTGCGCTGCCATTCTCCAAATTGCAGTTCGCGCTTAGCTGGATAACGCCACGGAATGATGTCGTCGTGCA
CAACAATGGTGACTTCTACAGCGCGGAGAATCTCGCTCTCTCCAGGGGAAGCCGAAGTTTCCAAAAGGTC
GTTGATCAAAGCTCGCCGCGTTGTTTCATCAAGCCTTACGGTCACCGTAACCAGCAAATCAATATCACTG
TGTGGCTTCAGGCCGCCATCCACTGCGGAGCCGTACAAATGTACGGCCAGCAACGTCGGTTCGAGATGGC
GCTCGATGACGCCAACTACCTCTGATAGTTGAGTCGATACTTCGGCGATCACCGCTTCCCTCATAATGTT
TAACTTTGTTTTAGGGCGACTGCCCTGCTGCGTAACATCGTTGCTGCTCCATAACATCAAACATCGACCC
ACGGCGTAACGCGCTTGCTGCTTGGATGCCCGAGGCATAGACTGTACCCCAAAAAAACAGTCATAACAAG
CCATGAAAACCGCCACTGCGCCGTTACCACCGCTGCGTTCGGTCAAGGTTCTGGACCAGTTGCGTGAGCG
CATACGCTACTTGCATTACAGCTTACGAACCGAACAGGCTTATGTCCACTGGGTTCGTGCCTTCATCCGT
TTCCACGGTGTGCGTCACCCGGCAACCTTGGGTAGCAGCGAAGTCGAGGCATTTCTGTCCTGGCTGGAAC
ACCCCTTGTATTACTGTTTATGTAAGCAGACAGTTTTATTGTTCATGATGATATATTTTTATCTTGTGCA
ATGTAACATCAGAGATTTTGAGACACAACGTGGCTTTGTTGAATAAATCGAACTTTTGCTGAGTTGAAGG
ATCAGATCACGCATCTTCCCGACAACGCAGACCGTTCCGTGGCAAAGCAAAAGTTCAAAATCACCAACTG
GTCCACCTACAACAAAGCTCTCATCAACCGTGGCTCCCTCACTTTCTGGCTGGATGATGGGGCGATTCAG
GCGATCCCCATCCAACAGCCCGCCGTCGAGCGGGCTTTTTTATCCCCGGAAGCCTGTGGATAGAGGGTAG
TTATCCACGTGAAACCGCTAATGCCCCGCAAAGCCTTGATTCACGGGGCTTTCCGGCCCGCTCCAAAAAC
TATCCACGTGAAATCGCTAATCAGGGTACGTGAAATCGCTAATCGGAGTACGTGAAATCGCTAATAAGGT
CACGTGAAATCGCTAATCAAAAAGGCACGTGAGAACGCTAATAGCCCTTTCAGATCAACAGCTTGCAAAC
ACCCCTCGCTCCGGCAAGTAGTTACAGCAAGTAGTATGTTCAATTAGCTTTTCAATTATGAATATATATA
TCAATTATTGGTCGCCCTTGGCTTGTGGACAATGCGCTACGCGCACCGGCTCCGCCCGTGGACAACCGCA
AGCGGTTGCCCACCGTCGAGCGCCTTTGCCCACAACCCGGCGGCCGGCCGCAACAGATCGTTTTATAAAT
TTTTTTTTTTGAAAAAGAAAAAGCCCGAAAGGCGGCAACCTCTCGGGCTTCTGGATTTCCGATCCCCGGA
ATTAGATCTTGGCAGGATATATTGTGGTG
